>Addgene plasmid #161586 | pPuro3.1(+)_Strep-Lrrk2(delKinase)-Myc | addgene full sequence | sequence record 318591 | Addgene NGS Result
GACATTGATTATTGACTAGTTATTAATAGTAATCAATTACGGGGTCATTAGTTCATAGCCCATATATGGA
GTTCCGCGTTACATAACTTACGGTAAATGGCCCGCCTGGCTGACCGCCCAACGACCCCCGCCCATTGACG
TCAATAATGACGTATGTTCCCATAGTAACGCCAATAGGGACTTTCCATTGACGTCAATGGGTGGAGTATT
TACGGTAAACTGCCCACTTGGCAGTACATCAAGTGTATCATATGCCAAGTACGCCCCCTATTGACGTCAA
TGACGGTAAATGGCCCGCCTGGCATTATGCCCAGTACATGACCTTATGGGACTTTCCTACTTGGCAGTAC
ATCTACGTATTAGTCATCGCTATTACCATGGTGATGCGGTTTTGGCAGTACATCAATGGGCGTGGATAGC
GGTTTGACTCACGGGGATTTCCAAGTCTCCACCCCATTGACGTCAATGGGAGTTTGTTTTGGCACCAAAA
TCAACGGGACTTTCCAAAATGTCGTAACAACTCCGCCCCATTGACGCAAATGGGCGGTAGGCGTGTACGG
TGGGAGGTCTATATAAGCAGAGCTCTCTGGCTAACTAGAGAACCCACTGCTTACTGGCTTATCGAAATTA
ATACGACTCACTATAGGGAGACCCAAGCTGGCTAGCCACCATGGCAAGCTGGAGCCACCCGCAGTTCGAA
AAAGCCGGCATGGCCAGTGGCGCCTGTCAGGGCTGCGAAGAGGAAGAGGAGGAGGAGGCTCTGAAGAAGT
TGATAGTCAGGCTGAATAATGTCCAGGAAGGCAAGCAGATCGAGACGTTGCTTCAGCTCCTGGAGGACAT
GCTGGTGTTCACCTACTCGGACCGCGCCTCCAAGTTATTTGAAGATAAAAATTTCCACGTGCCTCTGTTG
ATTGTCCTGGACTCCTACATGAGAGTTGCCAGTGTACAGCAGGCGGGGTGGTCACTTCTGTGCAAATTAA
TAGAAGTCTGTCCAGGGACATTGCAAAGCTTAATAGGACCCCAGGATATTGGAAATGATTGGGAAGTCCT
TGGTATTCACCGGCTGATTCTTAAAATGTTAACTGTTCATCACGCCAATGTAAACCTGTCAATAGTTGGA
CTAAAAGCCTTGGATCTCCTCCTAGATTCAGGTAAACTCACCTTGCTGATACTGGATGAAGAATGTGATA
TTTTCTTGTTAATTTTTGATGCCATGCACAGATATTCAGCCAATGATGAAGTCCAAAAACTGGGATGCAA
AGCTTTACACGTGCTTTTTGAGAGAGTTTCCGAGGAACAGCTGACTGAGTTTGTGGAGAACAAAGATTAC
ACGATACTGCTGAGTACGTTCGGCAGCTTCAGAAGGGACAAGGAGATTGTGTACCACGTACTTTGCTGCT
TGCATTCCCTGGCGGTTACATGCAGCAATGTAGAGGTCCTCATGAGTGGGAATGTCCGGTGCTACAATCT
TGTGGTGGAGGCCATGAAAGCCTTCCCCACCAATGAAAACATCCAAGAGGTGAGCTGCTCCTTGTTCCAG
AAGCTTACATTAGGTAACTTTTTCAACATCCTGGTGTTGAACGAAGTGCATGTCTTTGTGGTGAAAGCGG
TCCGACAGTATCCTGAGAACGCAGCCTTACAGATCTCTGCACTCAGCTGTTTAGCACTCCTCACTGAGAC
TATTTTCTTAAACCAAGACTTGGAGGAAAGAAGTGAGACTCAAGAGCAGAGCGAAGAGGAAGACAGTGAG
AAGCTTTTCTGGCTGGAACCCTGCTATAAAGCCCTGGTGCGCCATCGAAAGGACAAACACGTGCAGGAGG
CTGCCTGCTGGGCACTAAATAACCTCCTTATGTACCAGAACAGTTTGCATGAGAAGATCGGAGATGAAGA
TGGCCAGTTCCCTGCGCACAGGGAAGTGATGCTGTCTATGCTGATGCACTCTTCTTCCAAAGATGTCTTC
CAAGCAGCTGCACATGCTCTGTCCACTCTCTTGGAACAAAATGTTAATTTCAGGAAAATCCTGCTGGCAA
AAGGAGTATACCTGAATGTCTTGGAATTGATGCAGAAGCATGCCCATGCGCCTGAGGTGGCAGAGAGTGG
CTGCAAGATGCTGAGTCACCTGTTTGAAGGAAGTAACCCTTCTCTGGATACAATGGCAGCAGTGGTCCCT
AAAATACTAACAGTGATGAAAGCCCACGGAACGTCTCTGTCAGTCCAGCTGGAGGCGCTGCGAGCTATCT
TGCATTTCGTTGTGCCAGGACTATTGGAAGAATCCAGGGAGGACTCTCAATGCAGACCAAATGTGCTCAG
AAAACAGTGTTTCAGGACTGACATCCACAAGCTGGTTCTAGTCGCTCTGAACAGGTTCATTGGGAATCCT
GGGATTCAGAAATGTGGATTGAAAGTAATCTCTTCTCTCGCGCACCTTCCTGATGCCACAGAGACATTGT
CCCTGCAAGGAGCAGTTGACTCAGTCCTCCACACCTTACAGATGTATCCAGATGACCAAGAAATTCAGTG
TCTGGGCTTACACCTTATGGGATGCTTGATGACAAAGAAGAATTTCTGCATAGGGACAGGGCACCTCCTG
GCAAAAATTCTGGCTTCCACTTTGCAGCGCTTTAAAGATGTTGCTGAGGTGCAGACTACAGGATTACAGA
CAACCCTGTCAATACTTGAGCTGTCAGTATCTTTCTCCAAGCTGCTAGTGCACTATTCCTTTGATGTGGT
GATATTTCATCAGATGTCTTCCAGTGTTGTAGAACAAAAGGATGAGCAGTTCCTCAATCTATGTTGCAAA
TGCTTTGCAAAAGTGGCCGTGGATGATGAGCTGAAAAACACCATGCTAGAGAGAGCCTGCGATCAGAATA
ACAGCATCATGGTTGAATGTTTGCTCCTCTTGGGAGCTGATGCCAACCAAGTGAAGGGGGCAACTTCTTT
AATCTATCAGGTATGTGAGAAAGAGAGCAGTCCTAAATTGGTGGAACTGTTGCTTAATGGTGGTTGTCGT
GAACAAGATGTACGGAAGGCCCTGACCGTAAGCATCCAAAAGGGCGACAGCCAGGTCATCAGCTTGCTCC
TCAGGAAACTTGCCCTGGACCTGGCCAACAACAGCATTTGCCTTGGAGGATTTGGCATAGGAAAAATTGA
TCCTTCTTGGCTTGGTCCTTTATTTCCAGATAAGTCATCCAATTTAAGGAAGCAAACAAACACAGGATCT
GTCCTAGCGAGGAAAGTGCTCCGGTATCAGATGAGAAACACCCTTCAAGAAGGCGTGGCCTCAGGCAGTG
ACGGCAAGTTTTCTGAAGACGCGCTGGCGAAATTTGGAGAATGGACCTTTATTCCCGACTCTTCTATGGA
CAGTGTGTTTGGCCAGAGCGATGATCTGGATAGCGAAGGCAGCGAGAGCTCATTTCTCGTGAAGAGGAAG
TCCAACTCAATTAGTGTAGGGGAAGTTTACAGAGATCTAGCTCTGCAGCGCTGCTCACCAAATGCTCAGA
GGCATTCCAATTCGCTGGGTCCTGTTTTTGACCATGAAGACTTACTGAGACGAAAAAGAAAAATACTGTC
TTCAGATGAGTCTCTCAGGTCCTCAAGGCTGCCGTCCCATATGAGGCAATCAGATAGCTCTTCTTCCCTG
GCTTCTGAGAGAGAACACATCACGTCGTTAGACCTATCTGCCAACGAACTCAAAGATATTGATGCTCTGA
GCCAGAAGTGTTGCCTCAGTAGCCACCTGGAACATCTCACCAAACTGGAACTTCACCAGAATTCACTCAC
GAGCTTCCCACAGCAGCTGTGTGAGACTCTGAAGTGTTTGATACACTTGGATTTGCACAGTAACAAATTC
ACCTCATTTCCCTCTTTCGTGTTGAAAATGCCACGTATCACCAACCTAGATGCCTCTCGAAATGACATCG
GGCCAACAGTAGTTTTAGACCCTGCGATGAAGTGTCCAAGCCTCAAACAGTTGAATCTGTCCTATAACCA
GCTCTCTTCAATCCCAGAGAATCTTGCCCAAGTGGTGGAGAAACTTGAGCAGCTCCTACTGGAAGGAAAT
AAAATATCCGGGATTTGCTCTCCCCTGAGCCTGAAGGAACTGAAGATTTTAAATCTTAGTAAAAATCACA
TTCCATCCCTACCTGGAGATTTTCTTGAGGCTTGTTCAAAAGTCGAGAGTTTCAGTGCTCGCATGAATTT
TCTTGCTGCAATGCCTGCCTTACCTTCTTCCATAACGAGCTTAAAATTGTCTCAGAACTCTTTCACGTGC
ATTCCAGAAGCGATTTTCAGTCTTCCGCACTTGCGGTCCTTGGATATGAGCCACAACAACATTGAATGTC
TGCCGGGACCTGCACATTGGAAGTCTCTGAACTTAAGGGAACTCATTTTTAGCAAGAATCAGATCAGCAC
CTTAGACTTTAGTGAGAACCCACACGTGTGGTCAAGAGTAGAGAAACTGCATCTCTCTCATAATAAACTG
AAAGAGATTCCTCCAGAAATTGGCTGCCTTGAAAATCTGACGTCTCTCGACGTCAGTTACAACTTGGAAC
TGAGGTCCTTCCCAAATGAAATGGGGAAGTTGAGCAAGATATGGGATCTTCCCTTGGACGGACTGCATCT
GAATTTTGACTTTAAGCACGTAGGATGCAAGGCCAAAGACATCATAAGGTTTCTACAACAACGTCTGAAA
AAGGCTGTACCCTACAACCGAATGAAGCTCATGATTGTGGGAAATACGGGGAGCGGTAAGACCACTTTAC
TGCAACAACTCATGAAAATGAAGAAACCAGAACTTGGCATGCAGGGTGCCACAGTCGGCATAGACGTGCG
AGACTGGTCCATCCAAATACGGGGCAAAAGGAGAAAGGACCTGGTTCTAAACGTGTGGGATTTTGCAGGT
CGTGAGGAATTCTACAGCACTCACCCCCACTTCATGACCCAGAGAGCCCTCTACCTGGCTGTCTATGATC
TCAGCAAGGGGCAGGCAGAGGTGGACGCCATGAAGCCCTGGCTCTTCAATATCAAGGCTCGTGCCTCTTC
TTCCCCGGTGATTCTGGTGGGCACACATTTGGATGTTTCTGATGAGAAGCAGCGGAAAGCGTGCATAAGC
AAAATCACGAAGGAACTCCTAAATAAGCGAGGATTCCCCACCATCCGGGACTACCACTTTGTGAATGCCA
CCGAGGAGTCAGATGCGCTGGCAAAGCTTCGGAAAACCATCATAAATGAGAGCCTTAATTTCAAGATCCG
AGATCAGCCTGTGGTTGGGCAGCTAATTCCAGATTGCTACGTAGAACTGGAGAAAATCATTTTATCAGAG
CGGAAAGCTGTGCCGACTGAGTTTCCTGTGATTAACCGGAAACACCTGTTACAGCTCGTGAACGAACATC
AGCTGCAGCTGGATGAGAACGAGCTCCCACACGCCGTTCACTTCCTAAATGAGTCGGGAGTTCTTCTGCA
TTTTCAAGACCCTGCCCTGCAGCTAAGTGACCTGTACTTTGTGGAACCCAAGTGGCTTTGTAAAGTCATG
GCACAGATCTTGACAGTGAAGGTAGACGGCTGTCTGAAACATCCTAAGGGCATCATTTCCCGGAGAGATG
TGGAAAAATTCCTTTCAAAGAAGAAGCGATTCCCGAAGAACTATATGATGCAATACTTTAAACTATTAGA
AAAATTTCAGATCGCATTGCCAATAGGGGAAGAATATCTTCTGGTTCCAAGCAGCTTGTCTGACCACAGG
CCAGTGATAGAGCTCCCCCACTGTGAGAACTCTGAGATCATCATCCGGCTGTACGAAATGCCGTACTTTC
CCATGGGATTTTGGTCAAGATTGATTAACCGATTACTTGAAATCTCACCCTTCATGCTTTCTGGCAGAGA
GAGAGCACTACGCCCTAACAGGATGTATTGGCGGCAAGGCATCTACTTGAATTGGTCTCCAGAAGCATAC
TGTCTGGTAGGCTCTGAAGTCTTAGACAATCGACCTGAGAGTTTCTTGAAAATCACAGTTCCGTCTTGTA
GAAAAGGTTGTATTCTTCTGGGCCGAGTTGTGGATCATATTGACTCACTCATGGAAGAATGGTTTCCCGG
GTTACTGGAGATTGACATTTGTGGGGAAGGAGAAACTCTGTTGAAGAAATGGGCATTGTACAGTTTTAAT
GATGGTGAAGAACATCAGAAGATCTTGCTTGATGAGTTGATGAAGAAGGCTGAAGAAGGAGACCTGTTAA
TAAATCCAGACCAACCAAGGCTCACTATTCCAATATCCCAGATTGCTCCGGTCGAGCAAAAACTCATCTC
AGAAGAGGATCTGTAGGGGCCCGTTTAAACCCGCTGATCAGCCTCGACTGTGCCTTCTAGTTGCCAGCCA
TCTGTTGTTTGCCCCTCCCCCGTGCCTTCCTTGACCCTGGAAGGTGCCACTCCCACTGTCCTTTCCTAAT
AAAATGAGGAAATTGCATCGCATTGTCTGAGTAGGTGTCATTCTATTCTGGGGGGTGGGGTGGGGCAGGA
CAGCAAGGGGGAGGATTGGGAAGACAATAGCAGGCATGCTGGGGATGCGGTGGGCTCTATGGCTTCTGAG
GCGGAAAGAACCAGCTGGGGCTCTAGGGGGTATCCCC
[124 nt withheld, positions 6618-6741]
CGCTGTGGAATGTGTGTCAGTTAGGGTGTGGAAAGTCCCCAGGCTCCCCAGCAGGCAGAAGTATGCAAAG
CATGCATCTCAATTAGTCAGCAACCAGGTGTGGAAAGTCCCCAGGCTCCCCAGCAGGCAGAAGTATGCAA
AGCATGCATCTCAATTAGTCAGCAACCATAGTCCCGCCCCTAACTCCGCCCATCCCGCCCCTAACTCCGC
CCAGTTCCGCCCATTCTCCGCCCCATGGCTGACTAATTTTTTTTATTTATGCAGAGGCCGAGGCCGCCTC
GGCCTCTGAGCTATTCCAGAAGTAGTGAGGAGGCTTTTTTGGAGGCCTAGGCTTTTGCAAAAAGCTTGCA
TGCCTGCAGGTCGGCCGCCACGACCGGTGCCGCCACCATCCCCTGACCCACGCCCCTGACCCCTCACAAG
GAGACGACCTTCCATGACCGAGTACAAGCCCACGGTGCGCCTCGCCACCCGCGACGACGTCCCCCGGGCC
GTACGCACCCTCGCCGCCGCGTTCGCCGACTACCCCGCCACGCGCCACACCGTCGACCCGGACCGCCACA
TCGAGCGGGTCACCGAGCTGCAAGAACTCTTCCTCACGCGCGTCGGGCTCGACATCGGCAAGGTGTGGGT
CGCGGACGACGGCGCCGCGGTGGCGGTCTGGACCACGCCGGAGAGCGTCGAAGCGGGGGCGGTGTTCGCC
GAGATCGGCCCGCGCATGGCCGAGTTGAGCGGTTCCCGGCTGGCCGCGCAGCAACAGATGGAAGGCCTCC
TGGCGCCGCACCGGCCCAAGGAGCCCGCGTGGTTCCTGGCCACCGTCGGCGTCTCGCCCGACCACCAGGG
CAAGGGTCTGGGCAGCGCCGTCGTGCTCCCCGGAGTGGAGGCGGCCGAGCGCGCCGGGGTGCCCGCCTTC
CTGGAGACCTCCGCGCCCCGCAACCTCCCCTTCTACGAGCGGCTCGGCTTCACCGTCACCGCCGACGTCG
AGGTGCCCGAAGGACCGCGCACCTGGTGCATGACCCGCAAGCCCGGTGCCTGACGCCCGCCCCACGACCC
GCAGCGCCCGACCGAAAGGAGCGCACGACCCCATGGCTCCGACCGAAGCCACCCGGGGCGGCCCCGCCGA
CCCCGCACCCGCCCCCGAGGCCCACCGACTCTAGAGGATCATAATCAGCCATACCACATTTGTAGAGGTT
TTACTTGCTTTAAAAAACCTCCCACACCTCCCCCTGAACCTGAAACATAAAATGAATGCAATTGTTGTTG
TTAACTTGTTTATTGCAGCTTATAATGGTTACAAATAAAGCAATAGCATCACAAATTTCACAAATAAAGC
ATTTTTTTCACTGCATTCTAGTTGTGGTTTGTCCAAACTCATCAATGTATCTTATCATGTCTGTATACCG
TCGACCTCTAGCTAGAGCTTGGCGTAATCATGGTCATAGCTGTTTCCTGTGTGAAATTGTTATCCGCTCA
CAATTCCACACAACATACGAGCCGGAAGCATAAAGTGTAAAGCCTGGGGTGCCTAATGAGTGAGCTAACT
CACATTAATTGCGTTGCGCTCACTGCCCGCTTTCCAGTCGGGAAACCTGTCGTGCCAGCTGCATTAATGA
ATCGGCCAACGCGCGGGGAGAGGCGGTTTGCGTATTGGGCGCTCTTCCGCTTCCTCGCTCACTGACTCGC
TGCGCTCGGTCGTTCGGCTGCGGCGAGCGGTATCAGCTCACTCAAAGGCGGTAATACGGTTATCCACAGA
ATCAGGGGATAACGCAGGAAAGAACATGTGAGCAAAAGGCCAGCAAAAGGCCAGGAACCGTAAAAAGGCC
GCGTTGCTGGCGTTTTTCCATAGGCTCCGCCCCCCTGACGAGCATCACAAAAATCGACGCTCAAGTCAGA
GGTGGCGAAACCCGACAGGACTATAAAGATACCAGGCGTTTCCCCCTGGAAGCTCCCTCGTGCGCTCTCC
TGTTCCGACCCTGCCGCTTACCGGATACCTGTCCGCCTTTCTCCCTTCGGGAAGCGTGGCGCTTTCTCAT
AGCTCACGCTGTAGGTATCTCAGTTCGGTGTAGGTCGTTCGCTCCAAGCTGGGCTGTGTGCACGAACCCC
CCGTTCAGCCCGACCGCTGCGCCTTATCCGGTAACTATCGTCTTGAGTCCAACCCGGTAAGACACGACTT
ATCGCCACTGGCAGCAGCCACTGGTAACAGGATTAGCAGAGCGAGGTATGTAGGCGGTGCTACAGAGTTC
TTGAAGTGGTGGCCTAACTACGGCTACACTAGAAGAACAGTATTTGGTATCTGCGCTCTGCTGAAGCCAG
TTACCTTCGGAAAAAGAGTTGGTAGCTCTTGATCCGGCAAACAAACCACCGCTGGTAGCGGTGGTTTTTT
TGTTTGCAAGCAGCAGATTACGCGCAGAAAAAAAGGATCTCAAGAAGATCCTTTGATCTTTTCTACGGGG
TCTGACGCTCAGTGGAACGAAAACTCACGTTAAGGGATTTTGGTCATGAGATTATCAAAAAGGATCTTCA
CCTAGATCCTTTTAAATTAAAAATGAAGTTTTAAATCAATCTAAAGTATATATGAGTAAACTTGGTCTGA
CAGTTACCAATGCTTAATCAGTGAGGCACCTATCTCAGCGATCTGTCTATTTCGTTCATCCATAGTTGCC
TGACTCCCCGTCGTGTAGATAACTACGATACGGGAGGGCTTACCATCTGGCCCCAGTGCTGCAATGATAC
CGCGAGACCCACGCTCACCGGCTCCAGATTTATCAGCAATAAACCAGCCAGCCGGAAGGGCCGAGCGCAG
AAGTGGTCCTGCAACTTTATCCGCCTCCATCCAGTCTATTAATTGTTGCCGGGAAGCTAGAGTAAGTAGT
TCGCCAGTTAATAGTTTGCGCAACGTTGTTGCCATTGCTACAGGCATCGTGGTGTCACGCTCGTCGTTTG
GTATGGCTTCATTCAGCTCCGGTTCCCAACGATCAAGGCGAGTTACATGATCCCCCATGTTGTGCAAAAA
AGCGGTTAGCTCCTTCGGTCCTCCGATCGTTGTCAGAAGTAAGTTGGCCGCAGTGTTATCACTCATGGTT
ATGGCAGCACTGCATAATTCTCTTACTGTCATGCCATCCGTAAGATGCTTTTCTGTGACTGGTGAGTACT
CAACCAAGTCATTCTGAGAATAGTGTATGCGGCGACCGAGTTGCTCTTGCCCGGCGTCAATACGGGATAA
TACCGCGCCACATAGCAGAACTTTAAAAGTGCTCATCATTGGAAAACGTTCTTCGGGGCGAAAACTCTCA
AGGATCTTACCGCTGTTGAGATCCAGTTCGATGTAACCCACTCGTGCACCCAACTGATCTTCAGCATCTT
TTACTTTCACCAGCGTTTCTGGGTGAGCAAAAACAGGAAGGCAAAATGCCGCAAAAAAGGGAATAAGGGC
GACACGGAAATGTTGAATACTCATACTCTTCCTTTTTCAATATTATTGAAGCATTTATCAGGGTTATTGT
CTCATGAGCGGATACATATTTGAATGTATTTAGAAAAATAAACAAATAGGGGTTCCGCGCACATTTCCCC
GAAAAGTGCCACCTGACGTCGACGGATCGGGAGATCTCCCGATCCCCTATGGTGCACTCTCAGTACAATC
TGCTCTGATGCCGCATAGTTAAGCCAGTATCTGCTCCCTGCTTGTGTGTTGGAGGTCGCTGAGTAGTGCG
CGAGCAAAATTTAAGCTACAACAAGGCAAGGCTTGACCGACAATTGCATGAAGAATCTGCTTAGGGTTAG
GCGTTTTGCGCTGCTTCGCGATGTACGGGCCAGATATACGCGTT
Features (pLannotate 1.2.2; 23 found; start..end, strand, type, name):
      1..380     +  enhancer       CMV enhancer: human cytomegalovirus immediate early enhancer
    381..584     +  promoter       CMV promoter: human cytomegalovirus (CMV) immediate early promoter
    580..613     +  LTR            5' LTR (truncated) (fragment): truncated 5' long terminal repeat (LTR) from HIV-1
    629..647     +  promoter       T7 promoter: promoter for bacteriophage T7 RNA polymerase
    680..702     +  CDS            Strep-Tag II (fragment): peptide that binds Strep-Tactin®, an engineered form of streptavidin
    710..6280    +  CDS            Lrrk2 (fragment): LRRK2_MOUSE - Experimental evidence at protein level: Swiss-Prot protein existence level 1. Serine/threonine-protein kinase which phosphorylates a broad range of proteins involved in multiple processes such as neuronal plasticity, autophagy, and vesicle trafficking (PubMed:26824392, PubMed:29125462, PubMed:28720718, PubMed:30398148, PubMed:29212815). Is a key regulator of RAB GTPases by regulating the GTP/GDP exchange and interaction partners of RABs through phosphorylation (PubMed:26824392, PubMed:28720718, PubMed:30398148, PubMed:29212815, PubMed:29125462). Phosphorylates RAB3A, RAB3B, RAB3C
   6348..6572    +  polyA_signal   bGH poly(A) signal: bovine growth hormone polyadenylation signal
   6576..6597    +  promoter       SV40 promoter (fragment): SV40 enhancer and early promoter
   6618..6744    +  rep_origin     f1 ori (fragment) (sequence partly withheld): f1 bacteriophage origin of replication; arrow indicates direction of (+) strand synthesis
   6753..7082    +  promoter       SV40 promoter: SV40 enhancer and early promoter
   7083..7104    -  misc_feature   MCS (fragment): pUC18/19 multiple cloning site
   7175..7774    +  CDS            PuroR: puromycin N-acetyltransferase; pac from Streptomyces alboniger; confers resistance to puromycin
   7824..7889    +  CDS            dmpM (fragment): DMPM_STRAD - Protein inferred from homology: Swiss-Prot protein existence level 3. From Streptomyces alboniger.
   7898..7981    +  CDS            large T antigen (fragment): large T antigen from SV40 (simian virus 40)
   8004..8125    +  polyA_signal   SV40 poly(A) signal: SV40 polyadenylation signal
   8198..8214    -  protein_bind   lac operator: The lac repressor binds to the lac operator to inhibit transcription in E. coli. This inhibition can be relieved by adding lactose or isopropyl-β-D-thiogalactopyranoside (IPTG). lac repressor encoded by lacI
   8222..8252    -  promoter       lac promoter: promoter for the E. coli lac operon
   8267..8288    -  protein_bind   CAP binding site: CAP binding activates transcription in the presence of cAMP. E. coli catabolite activator protein
   8301..8393    -  CDS            lacI (fragment): lac repressor; lacI; The lac repressor binds to the lac operator to inhibit transcription in E. coli. This inhibition can be relieved by adding lactose or isopropyl-β-D-thiogalactopyranoside (IPTG).
   8576..9164    -  rep_origin     ori: high-copy-number ColE1/pMB1/pBR322/pUC origin of replication
   9335..10195   -  CDS            AmpR: β-lactamase; bla; confers resistance to ampicillin, carbenicillin, and related antibiotics
  10196..10300   -  promoter       AmpR promoter: bla
  10359..10411   -  misc_feature   bom (fragment): basis of mobility region from pBR322
