[The description below was written by a language model from this plasmid's Addgene catalogue record and pLannotate feature annotations shown in this document.]
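Description:
pPuro3.1(+)_Strep-Lrrk2(delKinase)-Myc is a mammalian expression plasmid of about 10.6 kb built on a modified pcDNA3.1(+) backbone in which the original neomycin resistance cassette has been replaced by a puromycin cassette taken from pPUR. In bacteria it replicates from a high-copy ColE1/pUC-type origin and is selected with ampicillin through the bla gene. Only a fragment of the f1 origin is detected in the sequenced record. For selection in mammalian cells, an SV40 enhancer/early promoter drives the puromycin N-acetyltransferase gene, followed by an SV40 polyadenylation signal. Short flanking fragments annotated as Streptomyces alboniger and SV40 large T sequence are most likely carried over with the transplanted cassette.

The payload is a truncated mouse Lrrk2 coding sequence cloned between NheI and ApaI sites and expressed from the human cytomegalovirus immediate-early enhancer and promoter, with the bovine growth hormone polyadenylation signal terminating the transcript. A T7 promoter lies just upstream of the insert. The recorded mutation is a deletion of amino acids 1871–2540, so the protein lacks the kinase domain and everything C-terminal to it, while the N-terminal portion of this large multidomain serine/threonine kinase is retained. The open reading frame carries an N-terminal Strep-tag II, which binds Strep-Tactin, and a C-terminal Myc epitope according to the catalogue. The Myc tag was not picked up by the automated annotation, although there is space for it between the Lrrk2 fragment and the poly(A) signal. The stated purpose is expression of Myc-tagged, kinase-domain-deleted Lrrk2 in mammalian cells. The two tags would allow detection or affinity capture, and puromycin would allow enrichment of transfected cells.
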