Addgene plasmid #161586: pPuro3.1(+)_Strep-Lrrk2(delKinase)-Myc
Purpose: expression of Myc-tagged mouse Lrrk2 without kinase domain
Depositing lab: Maik Hintze. Depositing organization: Universitaetsklinikum Bonn.
Backbone
  Vector backbone: pcDNA3.1(+)
  Backbone size w/o insert (bp): 4902
  Vector type: Mammalian Expression
  Selectable markers: Puromycin
Growth in bacteria
  Bacterial resistance: Ampicillin, 100 μg/mL
  Growth temperature: 30°C
  Growth strain: NEB Stable
  Growth instructions: Depositor recommends growth at 30°C for 24 hrs.
  Copy number: High Copy
Gene/Insert
  Gene/Insert name: Lrrk2
  Species: M. musculus (mouse)
  Insert size (bp): 5660
  Mutation: deletion: AA1871-2540
  Entrez Gene: Lrrk2 (a.k.a. 4921513O20Rik, 9330188B09Rik, D630001M17Rik, Gm927, cI-46)
  Promoter: CMV
  Tag / fusion protein: StrepII (N terminal on insert); Myc tag (C terminal on insert)
  Cloning method: Restriction Enzyme; 5′ cloning site NheI (unknown if destroyed); 3′ cloning site ApaI (unknown if destroyed)
  Sequencing primers: 5′ GGC TAA CTA GAG AAC CCA CTG; 3′ GGC AAC TAG AAG GCA CAG TC
Terms and licenses: Academic/Nonprofit Terms; Industry Terms: Not Available to Industry
Depositor comments: Neo cassette from pcDNA3.1(+) replaced with Puro cassette from pPUR (Clontech/TaKaRa).
How to cite: pPuro3.1(+)_Strep-Lrrk2(delKinase)-Myc was a gift from Maik Hintze (Addgene plasmid # 161586 ; http://n2t.net/addgene:161586 ; RRID:Addgene_161586)
